>Addgene plasmid #184476 | pXPR_BRD003 FDX1-1 | addgene full sequence | sequence record 365321 | Addgene NGS Result
ACACCGAACTGAGATACCTACAGCGTGAGCTATGAGAAAGCGCCACGCTTCCCGAAGGGAGAAAGGCGGA
CAGGTATCCGGTAAGCGGCAGGGTCGGAACAGGAGAGCGCACGAGGGAGCTTCCAGGGGGAAACGCCTGG
TATCTTTATAGTCCTGTCGGGTTTCGCCACCTCTGACTTGAGCGTCGATTTTTGTGATGCTCGTCAGGGG
GGCGGAGCCTATGGAAAAACGCCAGCAACGCGGCCTTTTTACGGTTCCTGGCCTTTTGCTGGCCTTTTGC
TCACATGTTCTTTCCTGCGTTATCCCCTGATTCTGTGGATAACCGTATTACCGCCTTTGAGTGAGCTGAT
ACCGCTCGCCGCAGCCGAACGACCGAGCGCAGCGAGTCAGTGAGCGAGGAAGCGGAAGAGCGCCCAATAC
GCAAACCGCCTCTCCCCGCGCGTTGGCCGATTCATTAATGCAGCTGGCACGACAGGTTTCCCGACTGGAA
AGCGGGCAGTGAGCGCAACGCAATTAATGTGAGTTAGCTCACTCATTAGGCACCCCAGGCTTTACACTTT
ATGCTTCCGGCTCGTATGTTGTGTGGAATTGTGAGCGGATAACAATTTCACACAGGAAACAGCTATGACC
ATGATTACGCCAAGCGCGCAATTAACCCTCACTAAAGGGAACAAAAGCTGGAGCTGCAAGCTTAATGTAG
TCTTATGCAATACTCTTGTAGTCTTGCAACATGGTAACGATGAGTTAGCAACATGCCTTACAAGGAGAGA
AAAAGCACCGTGCATGCCGATTGGTGGAAGTAAGGTGGTACGATCGTGCCTTATTAGGAAGGCAACAGAC
GGGTCTGACATGGATTGGACGAACCACTGAATTGCCGCATTGCAGAGATATTGTATTTAAGTGCCTAGCT
CGATACATAAACGGGTCTCTCTGGTTAGACCAGATCTGAGCCTGGGAGCTCTCTGGCTAACTAGGGAACC
CACTGCTTAAGCCTCAATAAAGCTTGCCTTGAGTGCTTCAAGTAGTGTGTGCCCGTCTGTTGTGTGACTC
TGGTAACTAGAGATCCCTCAGACCCTTTTAGTCAGTGTGGAAAATCTCTAGCAGTGGCGCCCGAACAGGG
ACTTGAAAGCGAAAGGGAAACCAGAGGAGCTCTCTCGACGCAGGACTCGGCTTGCTGAAGCGCGCACGGC
AAGAGGCGAGGGGCGGCGACTGGTGAGTACGCCAAAAATTTTGACTAGCGGAGGCTAGAAGGAGAGAGAT
GGGTGCGAGAGCGTCAGTATTAAGCGGGGGAGAATTAGATCGCGATGGGAAAAAATTCGGTTAAGGCCAG
GGGGAAAGAAAAAATATAAATTAAAACATATAGTATGGGCAAGCAGGGAGCTAGAACGATTCGCAGTTAA
TCCTGGCCTGTTAGAAACATCAGAAGGCTGTAGACAAATACTGGGACAGCTACAACCATCCCTTCAGACA
GGATCAGAAGAACTTAGATCATTATATAATACAGTAGCAACCCTCTATTGTGTGCATCAAAGGATAGAGA
TAAAAGACACCAAGGAAGCTTTAGACAAGATAGAGGAAGAGCAAAACAAAAGTAAGACCACCGCACAGCA
AGCGGCCGCTGATCTTCAGACCTGGAGGAGGAGATATGAGGGACAATTGGAGAAGTGAATTATATAAATA
TAAAGTAGTAAAAATTGAACCATTAGGAGTAGCACCCACCAAGGCAAAGAGAAGAGTGGTGCAGAGAGAA
AAAAGAGCAGTGGGAATAGGAGCTTTGTTCCTTGGGTTCTTGGGAGCAGCAGGAAGCACTATGGGCGCAG
CGTCAATGACGCTGACGGTACAGGCCAGACAATTATTGTCTGGTATAGTGCAGCAGCAGAACAATTTGCT
GAGGGCTATTGAGGCGCAACAGCATCTGTTGCAACTCACAGTCTGGGGCATCAAGCAGCTCCAGGCAAGA
ATCCTGGCTGTGGAAAGATACCTAAAGGATCAACAGCTCCTGGGGATTTGGGGTTGCTCTGGAAAACTCA
TTTGCACCACTGCTGTGCCTTGGAATGCTAGTTGGAGTAATAAATCTCTGGAACAGATTTGGAATCACAC
GACCTGGATGGAGTGGGACAGAGAAATTAACAATTACACAAGCTTAATACACTCCTTAATTGAAGAATCG
CAAAACCAGCAAGAAAAGAATGAACAAGAATTATTGGAATTAGATAAATGGGCAAGTTTGTGGAATTGGT
TTAACATAACAAATTGGCTGTGGTATATAAAATTATTCATAATGATAGTAGGAGGCTTGGTAGGTTTAAG
AATAGTTTTTGCTGTACTTTCTATAGTGAATAGAGTTAGGCAGGGATATTCACCATTATCGTTTCAGACC
CACCTCCCAACCCCGAGGGGACCCAGAGAGGGCCTATTTCCCATGATTCCTTCATATTTGCATATACGAT
ACAAGGCTGTTAGAGAGATAATTAGAATTAATTTGACTGTAAACACAAAGATATTAGTACAAAATACGTG
ACGTAGAAAGTAATAATTTCTTGGGTAGTTTGCAGTTTTAAAATTATGTTTTAAAATGGACTATCATATG
CTTACCGTAACTTGAAAGTATTTCGATTTCTTGGCTTTATATATCTTGTGGAAAGGACGAAACACCGGTC
CACTTTATAAACCGTGAGTTTTAGAGCTAGAAATAGCAAGTTAAAATAAGGCTAGTCCGTTATCAACTTG
AAAAAGTGGCACCGAGTCGGTGCTTTTTTAAGCTTGGCGTAACTAGATCTTGAGACAAATGGCAGTATTC
ATCCACAATTTTAAAAGAAAAGGGGGGATTGGGGGGTACAGTGCAGGGGAAAGAATAGTAGACATAATAG
CAACAGACATACAAACTAAAGAATTACAAAAACAAATTACAAAAATTCAAAATTTTCGGGTTTATTACAG
GGACAGCAGAGATCCACTTTGGCGCCGGCTCGAGGGGGCCCGGGTGCAAAGATGGATAAAGTTTTAAACA
GAGAGGAATCTTTGCAGCTAATGGACCTTCTAGGTCTTGAAAGGAGTGGGAATTGGCTCCGGTGCCCGTC
AGTGGGCAGAGCGCACATCGCCCACAGTCCCCGAGAAGTTGGGGGGAGGGGTCGGCAATTGATCCGGTGC
CTAGAGAAGGTGGCGCGGGGTAAACTGGGAAAGTGATGTCGTGTACTGGCTCCGCCTTTTTCCCGAGGGT
GGGGGAGAACCGTATATAAGTGCAGTAGTCGCCGTGAACGTTCTTTTTCGCAACGGGTTTGCCGCCAGAA
CACAGGTAAGTGCCGTGTGTGGTTCCCGCGGGCCTGGCCTCTTTACGGGTTATGGCCCTTGCGTGCCTTG
AATTACTTCCACCTGGCTGCAGTACGTGATTCTTGATCCCGAGCTTCGGGTTGGAAGTGGGTGGGAGAGT
TCGAGGCCTTGCGCTTAAGGAGCCCCTTCGCCTCGTGCTTGAGTTGAGGCCTGGCCTGGGCGCTGGGGCC
GCCGCGTGCGAATCTGGTGGCACCTTCGCGCCTGTCTCGCTGCTTTCGATAAGTCTCTAGCCATTTAAAA
TTTTTGATGACCTGCTGCGACGCTTTTTTTCTGGCAAGATAGTCTTGTAAATGCGGGCCAAGATCTGCAC
ACTGGTATTTCGGTTTTTGGGGCCGCGGGCGGCGACGGGGCCCGTGCGTCCCAGCGCACATGTTCGGCGA
GGCGGGGCCTGCGAGCGCGGCCACCGAGAATCGGACGGGGGTAGTCTCAAGCTGGCCGGCCTGCTCTGGT
GCCTGGCCTCGCGCCGCCGTGTATCGCCCCGCCCTGGGCGGCAAGGCTGGCCCGGTCGGCACCAGTTGCG
TGAGCGGAAAGATGGCCGCTTCCCGGCCCTGCTGCAGGGAGCTCAAAATGGAGGACGCGGCGCTCGGGAG
AGCGGGCGGGTGAGTCACCCACACAAAGGAAAAGGGCCTTTCCGTCCTCAGCCGTCGCTTCATGTGACTC
CACGGAGTACCGGGCGCCGTCCAGGCACCTCGATTAGTTCTCGAGCTTTTGGAGTACGTCGTCTTTAGGT
TGGGGGGAGGGGTTTTATGCGATGGAGTTTCCCCACACTGAGTGGGTGGAGACTGAAGTTAGGCCAGCTT
GGCACTTGATGTAATTCTCCTTGGAATTTGCCCTTTTTGAGTTTGGATCTTGGTTCATTCTCAAGCCTCA
GACAGTGGTTCAAAGTTTTTTTCTTCCATTTCAGGTGTCGTGACGTACGGCCACCATGACCGAGTACAAG
CCCACGGTGCGCCTCGCCACCCGCGACGACGTCCCCAGGGCCGTACGCACCCTCGCCGCCGCGTTCGCCG
ACTACCCCGCCACGCGCCACACCGTCGATCCGGACCGCCACATCGAGCGGGTCACCGAGCTGCAAGAACT
CTTCCTCACGCGCGTCGGGCTCGACATCGGCAAGGTGTGGGTCGCGGACGACGGCGCCGCCGTGGCGGTC
TGGACCACGCCGGAGAGCGTCGAAGCGGGGGCGGTGTTCGCCGAGATCGGCCCGCGCATGGCCGAGTTGA
GCGGTTCCCGGCTGGCCGCGCAGCAACAGATGGAAGGCCTCCTGGCGCCGCACCGGCCCAAGGAGCCCGC
GTGGTTCCTGGCCACCGTCGGAGTCTCGCCCGACCACCAGGGCAAGGGTCTGGGCAGCGCCGTCGTGCTC
CCCGGAGTGGAGGCGGCCGAGCGCGCCGGGGTGCCCGCCTTCCTGGAGACCTCCGCGCCCCGCAACCTCC
CCTTCTACGAGCGGCTCGGCTTCACCGTCACCGCCGACGTCGAGGTGCCCGAAGGACCGCGCACCTGGTG
CATGACCCGCAAGCCCGGTGCCTGAACGCGTTAAGTCGACAATCAACCTCTGGATTACAAAATTTGTGAA
AGATTGACTGGTATTCTTAACTATGTTGCTCCTTTTACGCTATGTGGATACGCTGCTTTAATGCCTTTGT
ATCATGCTATTGCTTCCCGTATGGCTTTCATTTTCTCCTCCTTGTATAAATCCTGGTTGCTGTCTCTTTA
TGAGGAGTTGTGGCCCGTTGTCAGGCAACGTGGCGTGGTGTGCACTGTGTTTGCTGACGCAACCCCCACT
GGTTGGGGCATTGCCACCACCTGTCAGCTCCTTTCCGGGACTTTCGCTTTCCCCCTCCCTATTGCCACGG
CGGAACTCATCGCCGCCTGCCTTGCCCGCTGCTGGACAGGGGCTCGGCTGTTGGGCACTGACAATTCCGT
GGTGTTGTCGGGGAAATCATCGTCCTTTCCTTGGCTGCTCGCCTGTGTTGCCACCTGGATTCTGCGCGGG
ACGTCCTTCTGCTACGTCCCTTCGGCCCTCAATCCAGCGGACCTTCCTTCCCGCGGCCTGCTGCCGGCTC
TGCGGCCTCTTCCGCGTCTTCGCCTTCGCCCTCAGACGAGTCGGATCTCCCTTTGGGCCGCCTCCCCGCG
TCGACTTTAAGACCAATGACTTACAAGGCAGCTGTAGATCTTAGCCACTTTTTAAAAGAAAAGGGGGGAC
TGGAAGGGCTAATTCACTCCCAACGAAGACAAGATCTGCTTTTTGCTTGTACTGGGTCTCTCTGGTTAGA
CCAGATCTGAGCCTGGGAGCTCTCTGGCTAACTAGGGAACCCACTGCTTAAGCCTCAATAAAGCTTGCCT
TGAGTGCTTCAAGTAGTGTGTGCCCGTCTGTTGTGTGACTCTGGTAACTAGAGATCCCTCAGACCCTTTT
AGTCAGTGTGGAAAATCTCTAGCAGTACGTATAGTAGTTCATGTCATCTTATTATTCAGTATTTATAACT
TGCAAAGAAATGAATATCAGAGAGTGAGAGGAACTTGTTTATTGCAGCTTATAATGGTTACAAATAAAGC
AATAGCATCACAAATTTCACAAATAAAGCATTTTTTTCACTGCATTCTAGTTGTGGTTTGTCCAAACTCA
TCAATGTATCTTATCATGTCTGGCTCTAGCTATCCCGCCCCTAACTCCGCCCATCCCGCCCCTAACTCCG
CCCAGTTCCGCCCATTCTCCGCCCCATGGCTGACTAATTTTTTTTATTTATGCAGAGGCCGAGGCCGCCT
CGGCCTCTGAGCTATTCCAGAAGTAGTGAGGAGGCTTTTTTGGAGGCCTAGGGACGTACCCAATTCGCCC
TATAGTGAGTCGTATTACGCGCGCTCACTGGCCGTCGTTTTACAACGTCGTGACTGGGAAAACCCTGGCG
TTACCCAACTTAATCGCCTTGCAGCACATCCCCCTTTCGCCAGCTGGCGTAATAGCGAAGAGGCCCGCAC
CGATCGCCCTTCCCAACAGTTGCGCAGCCTGAATGGCGAATGGG
[124 nt withheld, positions 6345-6468]
C
[91 nt withheld, positions 6470-6560]
A
[49 nt withheld, positions 6562-6610]
CCTTTGACGTTGGAGTCCACGTTCTTT
[37 nt withheld, positions 6638-6674]
ACCCTATCTCGGTCTATTCTTTTGATTTATAAGGGATTTTGCCGATTTCGGCCTATTGGTTAAAAAATGA
GCTGATTTAACAAAAATTTAACGCGAATTTTAACAAAATATTAACGCTTACAATTTAGGTGGCACTTTTC
GGGGAAATGTGCGCGGAACCCCTATTTGTTTATTTTTCTAAATACATTCAAATATGTATCCGCTCATGAG
ACAATAACCCTGATAAATGCTTCAATAATATTGAAAAAGGAAGAGTATGAGTATTCAACATTTCCGTGTC
GCCCTTATTCCCTTTTTTGCGGCATTTTGCCTTCCTGTTTTTGCTCACCCAGAAACGCTGGTGAAAGTAA
AAGATGCTGAAGATCAGTTGGGTGCACGAGTGGGTTACATCGAACTGGATCTCAACAGCGGTAAGATCCT
TGAGAGTTTTCGCCCCGAAGAACGTTTTCCAATGATGAGCACTTTTAAAGTTCTGCTATGTGGCGCGGTA
TTATCCCGTATTGACGCCGGGCAAGAGCAACTCGGTCGCCGCATACACTATTCTCAGAATGACTTGGTTG
AGTACTCACCAGTCACAGAAAAGCATCTTACGGATGGCATGACAGTAAGAGAATTATGCAGTGCTGCCAT
AACCATGAGTGATAACACTGCGGCCAACTTACTTCTGACAACGATCGGAGGACCGAAGGAGCTAACCGCT
TTTTTGCACAACATGGGGGATCATGTAACTCGCCTTGATCGTTGGGAACCGGAGCTGAATGAAGCCATAC
CAAACGACGAGCGTGACACCACGATGCCTGTAGCAATGGCAACAACGTTGCGCAAACTATTAACTGGCGA
ACTACTTACTCTAGCTTCCCGGCAACAATTAATAGACTGGATGGAGGCGGATAAAGTTGCAGGACCACTT
CTGCGCTCGGCCCTTCCGGCTGGCTGGTTTATTGCTGATAAATCTGGAGCCGGTGAGCGTGGGTCTCGCG
GTATCATTGCAGCACTGGGGCCAGATGGTAAGCCCTCCCGTATCGTAGTTATCTACACGACGGGGAGTCA
GGCAACTATGGATGAACGAAATAGACAGATCGCTGAGATAGGTGCCTCACTGATTAAGCATTGGTAACTG
TCAGACCAAGTTTACTCATATATACTTTAGATTGATTTAAAACTTCATTTTTAATTTAAAAGGATCTAGG
TGAAGATCCTTTTTGATAATCTCATGACCAAAATCCCTTAACGTGAGTTTTCGTTCCACTGAGCGTCAGA
CCCCGTAGAAAAGATCAAAGGATCTTCTTGAGATCCTTTTTTTCTGCGCGTAATCTGCTGCTTGCAAACA
AAAAAACCACCGCTACCAGCGGTGGTTTGTTTGCCGGATCAAGAGCTACCAACTCTTTTTCCGAAGGTAA
CTGGCTTCAGCAGAGCGCAGATACCAAATACTGTTCTTCTAGTGTAGCCGTAGTTAGGCCACCACTTCAA
GAACTCTGTAGCACCGCCTACATACCTCGCTCTGCTAATCCTGTTACCAGTGGCTGCTGCCAGTGGCGAT
AAGTCGTGTCTTACCGGGTTGGACTCAAGACGATAGTTACCGGATAAGGCGCAGCGGTCGGGCTGAACGG
GGGGTTCGTGCACACAGCCCAGCTTGGAGCGAACGACCT
Features (pLannotate 1.2.2; 29 found; start..end, strand, type, name):
    410..502     +  CDS            lacI (fragment): lac repressor; lacI; The lac repressor binds to the lac operator to inhibit transcription in E. coli. This inhibition can be relieved by adding lactose or isopropyl-β-D-thiogalactopyranoside (IPTG).
    515..536     +  protein_bind   CAP binding site: CAP binding activates transcription in the presence of cAMP. E. coli catabolite activator protein
    551..581     +  promoter       lac promoter: promoter for the E. coli lac operon
    589..605     +  protein_bind   lac operator: The lac repressor binds to the lac operator to inhibit transcription in E. coli. This inhibition can be relieved by adding lactose or isopropyl-β-D-thiogalactopyranoside (IPTG). lac repressor encoded by lacI
    650..668     +  promoter       T3 promoter: promoter for bacteriophage T3 RNA polymerase
    696..922     +  promoter       RSV promoter: Rous sarcoma virus enhancer/promoter
    923..1103    +  LTR            5' LTR (truncated): truncated 5' long terminal repeat (LTR) from HIV-1
   1150..1275    +  misc_feature   HIV-1 Ψ: packaging signal of human immunodeficiency virus type 1
   1259..1622    +  CDS            HIV-1 gag (fragment): gag protein from human immunodeficiency virus 1; gag
   1768..2001    +  misc_feature   RRE: The Rev response element (RRE) of HIV-1 allows for Rev-dependent mRNA export from the nucleus to the cytoplasm.
   2378..2404    +  CDS            Rev (fragment): human immunodeficiency virus 1 (HIV-1) Rev protein; rev; enhances nuclear export of unspliced and incompletely spliced viral mRNAs
   2408..2648    +  promoter       U6 promoter: RNA polymerase III promoter for human U6 snRNA
   2678..2753    +  misc_RNA       gRNA scaffold: guide RNA scaffold for the Streptococcus pyogenes CRISPR/Cas9 system
   2809..2926    +  misc_feature   cPPT/CTS: central polypurine tract and central termination sequence of HIV-1
   2992..3058    +  CDS            small t antigen (fragment): SV40 (simian virus 40) small t antigen
   3084..3295    +  promoter       EF-1α core promoter: core promoter for human elongation factor EF-1α
   3296..4234    +  intron         EF-1α intron A: intron upstream of the start codon of human EF-1α
   4256..4855    +  CDS            PuroR (fragment): puromycin N-acetyltransferase; pac from Streptomyces; confers resistance to puromycin
   4871..5459    +  misc_feature   WPRE: woodchuck hepatitis virus posttranscriptional regulatory element
   5510..5529    +  misc_feature   cPPT/CTS (fragment): central polypurine tract and central termination sequence of HIV-1
   5531..5764    +  LTR            3' LTR (ΔU3): self-inactivating 3' long terminal repeat (LTR) from HIV-1
   5842..5963    +  polyA_signal   SV40 poly(A) signal: SV40 polyadenylation signal
   6003..6138    +  rep_origin     SV40 ori: SV40 origin of replication
   6159..6177    -  promoter       T7 promoter: promoter for bacteriophage T7 RNA polymerase
   6185..6340    +  CDS            lacZα (fragment): LacZα fragment of β-galactosidase; lacZ fragment
   6345..6773    +  rep_origin     f1 ori (sequence partly withheld): f1 bacteriophage origin of replication; arrow indicates direction of (+) strand synthesis
   6826..6930    +  promoter       AmpR promoter: bla
   6931..7791    +  CDS            AmpR: β-lactamase; bla; confers resistance to ampicillin, carbenicillin, and related antibiotics
   7962..227     +  rep_origin     ori (across the origin): high-copy-number ColE1/pMB1/pBR322/pUC origin of replication
