[The description below was written by a language model from this plasmid's Addgene catalogue record and pLannotate feature annotations shown in this document.]
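Description:
pXPR_BRD003 FDX1-1 is a lentiviral single-guide RNA expression plasmid built on the BRD003 backbone and designed to target the human FDX1 gene (ferredoxin 1, also known as ADX). It is maintained in E. coli as a high-copy plasmid through a ColE1/pUC-type origin with ampicillin selection from the β-lactamase gene. It also carries an f1 origin and remnants of the lac/lacZα region, along with T3 and T7 promoters from its cloning-vector ancestry. The full sequence record is 8,323 nt.

The transfer cassette has a third-generation, self-inactivating layout. An RSV promoter replaces the U3 region to drive a truncated HIV-1 5′ LTR, followed by the Ψ packaging signal with a partial gag sequence, the Rev response element, a cPPT/CTS and a ΔU3 3′ LTR. An SV40 poly(A) signal and SV40 origin lie downstream. Within the provirus, a human U6 RNA polymerase III promoter transcribes the FDX1-specific spacer fused to the Streptococcus pyogenes Cas9 guide RNA scaffold. A separate EF-1α promoter with its intron A drives the puromycin N-acetyltransferase gene, and a WPRE follows it to enhance transcript expression, so transduced mammalian cells can be selected with puromycin.

No Cas9 coding sequence is annotated, so the nuclease would have to be supplied separately, for example in Cas9-expressing cells. The stated purpose is lentiviral delivery of a guide against FDX1. The "-1" in the name suggests it may be one of several FDX1 guides, though the record does not say so. The associated publication concerns copper-induced cell death and lipoylated TCA cycle proteins.
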