Addgene plasmid #184476: pXPR_BRD003 FDX1-1
Purpose: Lentivirus gRNA targeting human FDX1 gene
Depositing lab: Todd Golub & Peter Tsvetkov. Depositing organization: Broad Institute. Publication: Copper induces cell death by targeting lipoylated TCA cycle proteins. Tsvetkov P, Coy S, Petrova B, Dreishpoon M, Verma A, Abdusamad M, Rossen J, Joesch-Cohen L, Humeidi R, Spangler RD, Eaton JK, Frenkel E, Kocak M, Corsello SM, Lutsenko S, Kanarek N, Santagata S, Golub TR. Science. 2022 Mar 18;375(6586):1254-1261. doi: 10.1126/science.abf0529. Epub 2022 Mar 17. PubMed 35298263.
Backbone
  Vector backbone: BRD003
  Vector type: Lentiviral
  Selectable markers: Puromycin
Growth in bacteria
  Bacterial resistance: Ampicillin, 100 μg/mL
  Growth temperature: 37°C
  Growth strain: NEB Stable
  Copy number: High Copy
Gene/Insert
  Gene/Insert name: FDX1
  gRNA/shRNA sequence: CACCGGTCCACTTTATAAACCGTGA
  Species: H. sapiens (human)
  Entrez Gene: FDX1 (a.k.a. ADX, FDX, LOH11CR1D)
  Cloning method: Restriction Enzyme; 5′ cloning site Unknown (unknown if destroyed); 3′ cloning site Unknown (unknown if destroyed)
Terms and licenses: Academic/Nonprofit Terms; Industry Terms: Not Available to Industry
How to cite: pXPR_BRD003 FDX1-1 was a gift from Todd Golub & Peter Tsvetkov (Addgene plasmid # 184476 ; http://n2t.net/addgene:184476 ; RRID:Addgene_184476)
